Addgene plasmid #84310: pISH-En2
Purpose: Use to synthesize riboprobes for in situ hybridization (ISH) probe for En2. Not for gene expression.
Depositing lab: Peter Mombaerts. Depositing organization: Max Planck Research Unit for Neurogenetics. Publication: Expression of homeobox genes in the mouse olfactory epithelium. Parrilla M, Chang I, Degl'Innocenti A, Omura M. J Comp Neurol. 2016 Oct 1;524(14):2713-39. doi: 10.1002/cne.24051. Epub 2016 Jun 19. PubMed 27243442.
Backbone
  Vector backbone: pGEM-T easy
  Backbone manufacturer: Promega
  Backbone size w/o insert (bp): 3015
Growth in bacteria
  Bacterial resistance: Ampicillin, 100 μg/mL
  Growth temperature: 37°C
  Growth strain: DH5alpha
  Copy number: High Copy
Gene/Insert
  Gene/Insert name: En2
  Species: M. musculus (mouse)
  Insert size (bp): 636
  Entrez Gene: En2 (a.k.a. En-2, mo-En-2)
  Cloning method: Unknown
  Sequencing primers: 5′ SP6; 3′ T7
Terms and licenses: Academic/Nonprofit Terms; Industry Terms: Not Available to Industry
Depositor comments: SpeI digestion and T7 RNA polymerase for antisense probe
How to cite: pISH-En2 was a gift from Peter Mombaerts (Addgene plasmid # 84310 ; http://n2t.net/addgene:84310 ; RRID:Addgene_84310)
