[The description below was written by a language model from this plasmid's Addgene catalogue record and pLannotate feature annotations shown in this document.]
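Description:
pISH-En2 is a riboprobe template plasmid built on pGEM-T Easy, a small high-copy E. coli cloning vector. It carries a 636 bp fragment of mouse En2 (engrailed 2, a homeobox gene) and is intended solely for in vitro synthesis of labelled RNA probes for in situ hybridization. The record explicitly states that it is not meant for gene expression. The cloning method is not recorded, and the annotation software did not label the insert. Its position can still be placed in the roughly 700 bp between the T7 promoter, which spans the sequence origin, and the oppositely oriented SP6 promoter. A short hit to a hornet peptide in this region, next to the SP6 promoter, is almost certainly a spurious match and not a real feature.

The plasmid is propagated through a pUC-type ColE1 origin and selected with ampicillin via the β-lactamase gene and its native promoter. An f1 origin is also present and would allow single-stranded DNA production. The lac promoter, lac operator, CAP site and lacZα fragments are remnants of the backbone's blue/white screening cassette, which is interrupted by the insert. The functional core is the pair of convergent phage promoters flanking the En2 fragment, so either strand can be transcribed after linearizing the plasmid on the far side of the insert. According to the depositor, cutting with SpeI and transcribing with T7 RNA polymerase gives the antisense probe that detects En2 mRNA. SP6 transcription would presumably give the sense control, though the record does not say so. The plasmid comes from a study of homeobox gene expression in the mouse olfactory epithelium.
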