Features (pLannotate 1.2.2; 13 found; start..end, strand, type, name):
    704..766     -  CDS            VESPI_VESMG (fragment): Experimental evidence at protein level: Swiss-Prot protein existence level 1. Shows contractile activity on isolated ileum smooth muscle. From Vespa magnifica (Hornet).
    778..796     -  promoter       SP6 promoter: promoter for bacteriophage SP6 RNA polymerase
    838..854     -  protein_bind   lac operator: The lac repressor binds to the lac operator to inhibit transcription in E. coli. This inhibition can be relieved by adding lactose or isopropyl-β-D-thiogalactopyranoside (IPTG). lac repressor encoded by lacI
    862..892     -  promoter       lac promoter: promoter for the E. coli lac operon
    907..928     -  protein_bind   CAP binding site: CAP binding activates transcription in the presence of cAMP. E. coli catabolite activator protein
    941..1033    -  CDS            lacI (fragment): lac repressor; lacI; The lac repressor binds to the lac operator to inhibit transcription in E. coli. This inhibition can be relieved by adding lactose or isopropyl-β-D-thiogalactopyranoside (IPTG).
   1216..1804    -  rep_origin     ori: high-copy-number ColE1/pMB1/pBR322/pUC origin of replication
   1975..2835    -  CDS            AmpR: β-lactamase; bla; confers resistance to ampicillin, carbenicillin, and related antibiotics
   2836..2940    -  promoter       AmpR promoter: bla
   2967..3017    +  misc_feature   bom (fragment): basis of mobility region from pBR322
   3045..3473    -  rep_origin     f1 ori (sequence partly withheld): f1 bacteriophage origin of replication; arrow indicates direction of (+) strand synthesis
   3477..3634    -  CDS            lacZα (fragment): LacZα fragment of β-galactosidase; lacZ fragment
   3637..2       +  promoter       T7 promoter (across the origin): promoter for bacteriophage T7 RNA polymerase
>Addgene plasmid #84310 | pISH-En2 | addgene full sequence | sequence record 166144 | Addgene Assembled Sequence
GGGCGAATTGGGCCCGACGTCGCATGCTCCCGGCCGCCATGGCGGCCGCGGGAATTCGATTGAAGATGAT
TCCAACTCGCTCTGCCAGGCCCCAAGGCCTATCTCGGTGAGGGCTTTTGGGTCAGGGCTAGCTGTCCCGG
CAGCAAAGCCTTCAAGCCTTCAGGACACACTCCCACTGCTCCCCAGGCCCCAACGCTGGCCACGGTGGCG
GGAGAGTTGGCGCTGGCAGGTCGCTACGGGGCTGTGGCGGACAGGGGTCATCGACACAGACGCAGACACA
CGGTGGCTGCCAGCACGGGCCTCTGAGATGGTTGAGAAGAGAGGCTGCGTAGGAAGCAGGCGGAGAGGTT
CCGGGAGAGCTGCTGGCCTGCAAGGACTTTCTCAGACCTCAGCAAAGAACTGCGCCCTCTCTCCCCACCA
GAGCTCTCCATCACCACTCTGGCTGGCGCTTCCTACAGTGCTGTCCGAGCCAGCACAAAGCAAGCGGCAG
AGCCCACAGACCAAATAGGAGCTATTTATTCGGTTCACAGTCCTGTGAAATGCAGCAATAAAAATCTTTG
GACTTCAGCAAGTTGTTTTAAATTTTTTTTCTTTCGGGGGAAGAAGTGTCCAATGTCCCATAATGGAATT
TAAGGGATTAAAAAAAGGGAGAAAAGAAAAATGAAAGAAAGATCTGAAACCCTAAACAGTCCCCTTTAAT
CACTAGTGAATTCGCGGCCGCCTGCAGGTCGACCATATGGGAGAGCTCCCAACGCGTTGGATGCATAGCT
TGAGTATTCTATAGTGTCACCTAAATAGCTTGGCGTAATCATGGTCATAGCTGTTTCCTGTGTGAAATTG
TTATCCGCTCACAATTCCACACAACATACGAGCCGGAAGCATAAAGTGTAAAGCCTGGGGTGCCTAATGA
GTGAGCTAACTCACATTAATTGCGTTGCGCTCACTGCCCGCTTTCCAGTCGGGAAACCTGTCGTGCCAGC
TGCATTAATGAATCGGCCAACGCGCGGGGAGAGGCGGTTTGCGTATTGGGCGCTCTTCCGCTTCCTCGCT
CACTGACTCGCTGCGCTCGGTCGTTCGGCTGCGGCGAGCGGTATCAGCTCACTCAAAGGCGGTAATACGG
TTATCCACAGAATCAGGGGATAACGCAGGAAAGAACATGTGAGCAAAAGGCCAGCAAAAGGCCAGGAACC
GTAAAAAGGCCGCGTTGCTGGCGTTTTTCCATAGGCTCCGCCCCCCTGACGAGCATCACAAAAATCGACG
CTCAAGTCAGAGGTGGCGAAACCCGACAGGACTATAAAGATACCAGGCGTTTCCCCCTGGAAGCTCCCTC
GTGCGCTCTCCTGTTCCGACCCTGCCGCTTACCGGATACCTGTCCGCCTTTCTCCCTTCGGGAAGCGTGG
CGCTTTCTCATAGCTCACGCTGTAGGTATCTCAGTTCGGTGTAGGTCGTTCGCTCCAAGCTGGGCTGTGT
GCACGAACCCCCCGTTCAGCCCGACCGCTGCGCCTTATCCGGTAACTATCGTCTTGAGTCCAACCCGGTA
AGACACGACTTATCGCCACTGGCAGCAGCCACTGGTAACAGGATTAGCAGAGCGAGGTATGTAGGCGGTG
CTACAGAGTTCTTGAAGTGGTGGCCTAACTACGGCTACACTAGAAGAACAGTATTTGGTATCTGCGCTCT
GCTGAAGCCAGTTACCTTCGGAAAAAGAGTTGGTAGCTCTTGATCCGGCAAACAAACCACCGCTGGTAGC
GGTGGTTTTTTTGTTTGCAAGCAGCAGATTACGCGCAGAAAAAAAGGATCTCAAGAAGATCCTTTGATCT
TTTCTACGGGGTCTGACGCTCAGTGGAACGAAAACTCACGTTAAGGGATTTTGGTCATGAGATTATCAAA
AAGGATCTTCACCTAGATCCTTTTAAATTAAAAATGAAGTTTTAAATCAATCTAAAGTATATATGAGTAA
ACTTGGTCTGACAGTTACCAATGCTTAATCAGTGAGGCACCTATCTCAGCGATCTGTCTATTTCGTTCAT
CCATAGTTGCCTGACTCCCCGTCGTGTAGATAACTACGATACGGGAGGGCTTACCATCTGGCCCCAGTGC
TGCAATGATACCGCGAGACCCACGCTCACCGGCTCCAGATTTATCAGCAATAAACCAGCCAGCCGGAAGG
GCCGAGCGCAGAAGTGGTCCTGCAACTTTATCCGCCTCCATCCAGTCTATTAATTGTTGCCGGGAAGCTA
GAGTAAGTAGTTCGCCAGTTAATAGTTTGCGCAACGTTGTTGCCATTGCTACAGGCATCGTGGTGTCACG
CTCGTCGTTTGGTATGGCTTCATTCAGCTCCGGTTCCCAACGATCAAGGCGAGTTACATGATCCCCCATG
TTGTGCAAAAAAGCGGTTAGCTCCTTCGGTCCTCCGATCGTTGTCAGAAGTAAGTTGGCCGCAGTGTTAT
CACTCATGGTTATGGCAGCACTGCATAATTCTCTTACTGTCATGCCATCCGTAAGATGCTTTTCTGTGAC
TGGTGAGTACTCAACCAAGTCATTCTGAGAATAGTGTATGCGGCGACCGAGTTGCTCTTGCCCGGCGTCA
ATACGGGATAATACCGCGCCACATAGCAGAACTTTAAAAGTGCTCATCATTGGAAAACGTTCTTCGGGGC
GAAAACTCTCAAGGATCTTACCGCTGTTGAGATCCAGTTCGATGTAACCCACTCGTGCACCCAACTGATC
TTCAGCATCTTTTACTTTCACCAGCGTTTCTGGGTGAGCAAAAACAGGAAGGCAAAATGCCGCAAAAAAG
GGAATAAGGGCGACACGGAAATGTTGAATACTCATACTCTTCCTTTTTCAATATTATTGAAGCATTTATC
AGGGTTATTGTCTCATGAGCGGATACATATTTGAATGTATTTAGAAAAATAAACAAATAGGGGTTCCGCG
CACATTTCCCCGAAAAGTGCCACCTGATGCGGTGTGAAATACCGCACAGATGCGTAAGGAGAAAATACCG
CATCAGGAAATTGTAAGCGTTAATATTTTGTTAAAATTCGCGTTAAATTTTTGTTAAATCAGCTCATTTT
TTAACCAATAGGCCGAAATCGGCAAAATCCCTTATAAATCAAAAGAATAGACCGAGATAGGGT
[37 nt withheld, positions 3144-3180]
AAAGAACGTGGACTCCAACGTCAAAGG
[49 nt withheld, positions 3208-3256]
T
[91 nt withheld, positions 3258-3348]
G
[124 nt withheld, positions 3350-3473]
CCATTCGCCATTCAGGCTGCGCAACTGTTGGGAAGGGCGATCGGTGCGGGCCTCTTCGCTATTACGCCAG
CTGGCGAAAGGGGGATGTGCTGCAAGGCGATTAAGTTGGGTAACGCCAGGGTTTTCCCAGTCACGACGTT
GTAAAACGACGGCCAGTGAATTGTAATACGACTCACTATA
