>Addgene plasmid #84310 | pISH-En2 | depositor partial sequence | sequence record 160899 | insert
AAAGGGGACTGTTTAGGGTTTCAGATCTTTCTTTCATTTTTCTTTTCTCCCTTTTTTTAATCCCTTAAAT
TCCATTATGGGACATTGGACACTTCTTCCCCCGAAAGAAAAAAAATTTAAAACAACTTGCTGAAGTCCAA
AGATTTTTATTGCTGCATTTCACAGGACTGTGAACCGAATAAATAGCTCCTATTTGGTCTGTGGGCTCTG
CCGCTTGCTTTGTGCTGGCTCGGACAGCACTGTAGGAAGCGCCAGCCAGAGTGGTGATGGAGAGCTCTGG
TGGGGAGAGAGGGCGCAGTTCTTTGCTGAGGTCTGAGAAAGTCCTTGCAGGCCAGCAGCTCTCCCGGAAC
CTCTCCGCCTGCTTCCTACGCAGCCTCTCTTCTCAACCATCTCAGAGGCCCGTGCTGGCAGCCACCGTGT
GTCTGCGTCTGTGTCGATGACCCCTGTCCGCCACAGCCCCGTAGCGACCTGCCAGCGCCAACTCTCCCGC
CACCGTGGCCAGCGTTGGGGCCTGGGGAGCAGTGGGAGTGTGTCCTGAAGGCTTGAAGGCTTTGCTGCCG
GGACAGCTAGCCCTGACCCAAAAGCCCTCACCGAGATAGGCCTTGGGGCCTGGCAGAGCGAGTTGGAATC
ATCTTC
