>Addgene plasmid #84310 | pISH-En2 | addgene partial sequence | sequence record 166141 | T7 5'-TAATACGACTCACTATAGGG-3'
CTCCCGGCCGCCATGGCGGCCGCGGGAATTCGATTGAAGATGATTCCAACTCGCTCTGCCAGGCCCCAAG
GCCTATCTCGGTGAGGGCTTTTGGGTCAGGGCTAGCTGTCCCGGCAGCAAAGCCTTCAAGCCTTCAGGAC
ACACTCCCACTGCTCCCCAGGCCCCAACGCTGGCCACGGTGGCGGGAGAGTTGGCGCTGGCAGGTCGCTA
CGGGGCTGTGGCGGACAGGGGTCATCGACACAGACGCAGACACACGGTGGCTGCCAGCACGGGCCTCTGA
GATGGTTGAGAAGAGAGGCTGCGTAGGAAGCAGGCGGAGAGGTTCCGGGAGAGCTGCTGGCCTGCAAGGA
CTTTCTCAGACCTCAGCAAAGAACTGCGCCCTCTCTCCCCACCAGAGCTCTCCATCACCACTCTGGCTGG
CGCTTCCTACAGTGCTGTCCGAGCCAGCACAAAGCAAGCGGCAGAGCCCACAGACCAAATAGGAGCTATT
TATTCGGTTCACAGTCCTGTGAAATGCAGCAATAAAAATCTTTGGACTTCAGCAAGTTGTTTTAAATTTT
TTTTCTTTCGGGGGAAGAAGTGTCCAATGTCCCATAATGGAATTTAAGGGATTAAAAAAAGGGAGAAAAG
AAAAATGAAAGAAAGATCTGAAACCCTAAACAGTCCCCTTTAATCACTAGTGAATTCGCGGCCGCCTGCA
GGTCGACCATATGGGAGAGCTCCCAACGCGTTGGATGCATAGCTTGAGTATTCTATAGTGTCACCTAAAT
AGCTTGGCGTAATCATGGTCATAGCTGTTTCCTGTGTGAAATTGTTATCCGCTCACAATTCCACACAACA
TACGAGCCGGAAGCATAAAGTGTAAAGCCTGGGGTGCCTAATGAGTGAGCTAACTCACATTAATTGCGTT
GCGCTCACTGCCCGCTTTCCAGTCGGGAAA
