>Addgene plasmid #84310 | pISH-En2 | addgene partial sequence | sequence record 166143 | SP6 5'-ATTTAGGTGACACTATAG-3'
ATCCAACGCGTTGGGAGCTCTCCCATATGGTCGACCTGCAGGCGGCCGCGAATTCACTAGTGATTAAAGG
GGACTGTTTAGGGTTTCAGATCTTTCTTTCATTTTTCTTTTCTCCCTTTTTTTAATCCCTTAAATTCCAT
TATGGGACATTGGACACTTCTTCCCCCGAAAGAAAAAAAATTTAAAACAACTTGCTGAAGTCCAAAGATT
TTTATTGCTGCATTTCACAGGACTGTGAACCGAATAAATAGCTCCTATTTGGTCTGTGGGCTCTGCCGCT
TGCTTTGTGCTGGCTCGGACAGCACTGTAGGAAGCGCCAGCCAGAGTGGTGATGGAGAGCTCTGGTGGGG
AGAGAGGGCGCAGTTCTTTGCTGAGGTCTGAGAAAGTCCTTGCAGGCCAGCAGCTCTCCCGGAACCTCTC
CGCCTGCTTCCTACGCAGCCTCTCTTCTCAACCATCTCAGAGGCCCGTGCTGGCAGCCACCGTGTGTCTG
CGTCTGTGTCGATGACCCCTGTCCGCCACAGCCCCGTAGCGACCTGCCAGCGCCAACTCTCCCGCCACCG
TGGCCAGCGTTGGGGCCTGGGGAGCAGTGGGAGTGTGTCCTGAAGGCTTGAAGGCTTTGCTGCCGGGACA
GCTAGCCCTGACCCAAAAGCCCTCACCGAGATAGGCCTTGGGGCCTGGCAGAGCGAGTTGGAATCATCTT
CAATCGAATTCCCGCGGCCGCCATGGCGGCCGGGAGCATGCGACGTCGGGCCCAATTCGCCCTATAGTGA
GTCGTATTACAATTCACTGGCCGTCGTTTTACAACGTCGTGACTGGGAAAACCCTGGCGTTACCCAACTT
AATCGCCTTGCAGCACATCCCCCTTTCGCCAGCTGGCGTAATAGCGAAGAGGCCCGCACCGATCGCCCTT
CCCAACAGTTGCGCAGCCTGAATGGCGAATGG
[106 nt withheld, positions 943-1048]
